>Addgene plasmid #244932 | pU6-BbsI-EGFR | addgene full sequence | sequence record 486410 | Addgene NGS Result
CGCCAGCTGGCGAAAGGGGGATGTGCTGCAAGGCGATTAAGTTGGGTAACGCCAGGGTTTTCCCAGTCAC
GACGTTGTAAAACGACGGCCAGTGAATTGTAATACGACTCACTATAGGGCGAATTGGGTACCGGGCCCCC
CCTCGAGGTCGACGGTATCGATAAGCTTGATGTTCGACTTGCAGCCTGAAATACGGCACGAGTAGGAAAA
GCCGAGTCAAATGCCGAATGCAGAGTCTCATTACAGCACAATCAACTCAAGAAAAACTCGACACTTTTTT
ACCATTTGCACTTAAATCCTTTTTTATTCGTTATGTATACTTTTTTTGGTCCCTAACCAAAACAAAACCA
AACTCTCTTAGTCGTGCCTCTATATTTAAAACTATCAATTTATTATAGTCAATAAATCGAACTGTGTTTT
CAACAAACGAACAATAGGACACTTTGATTCTAAAGGAAATTTTGAAAATCTTAAGCAGAGGGTTCTTAAG
ACCATTTGCCAATTCTTATAATTCTCAACTGCTCTTTCCTGATGTTGATCATTTATATAGGTATGTTTTC
CTCAATACTTCGAAACCGCAACACGGAGACGGTTTTAGAGCTAGAAATAGCAAGTTAAAATAAGGCTAGT
CCGTTATCAACTTGAAAAAGTGGCACCGAGTCGGTGCTTTTTTATCGAATTCCTGCAGCCCGGGGGATCC
ACTAGTTCTAGAGCGGCCGCCACCGCGGTGGAGCTCCAGCTTTTGTTCCCTTTAGTGAGGGTTAATTTCG
AGCTTGGCGTAATCATGGTCATAGCTGTTTCCTGTGTGAAATTGTTATCCGCTCACAATTCCACACAACA
TACGAGCCGGAAGCATAAAGTGTAAAGCCTGGGGTGCCTAATGAGTGAGCTAACTCACATTAATTGCGTT
GCGCTCACTGCCCGCTTTCCAGTCGGGAAACCTGTCGTGCCAGCTGCATTAATGAATCGGCCAACGCGCG
GGGAGAGGCGGTTTGCGTATTGGGCGCTCTTCCGCTTCCTCGCTCACTGACTCGCTGCGCTCGGTCGTTC
GGCTGCGGCGAGCGGTATCAGCTCACTCAAAGGCGGTAATACGGTTATCCACAGAATCAGGGGATAACGC
AGGAAAGAACATGTGAGCAAAAGGCCAGCAAAAGGCCAGGAACCGTAAAAAGGCCGCGTTGCTGGCGTTT
TTCCATAGGCTCCGCCCCCCTGACGAGCATCACAAAAATCGACGCTCAAGTCAGAGGTGGCGAAACCCGA
CAGGACTATAAAGATACCAGGCGTTTCCCCCTGGAAGCTCCCTCGTGCGCTCTCCTGTTCCGACCCTGCC
GCTTACCGGATACCTGTCCGCCTTTCTCCCTTCGGGAAGCGTGGCGCTTTCTCATAGCTCACGCTGTAGG
TATCTCAGTTCGGTGTAGGTCGTTCGCTCCAAGCTGGGCTGTGTGCACGAACCCCCCGTTCAGCCCGACC
GCTGCGCCTTATCCGGTAACTATCGTCTTGAGTCCAACCCGGTAAGACACGACTTATCGCCACTGGCAGC
AGCCACTGGTAACAGGATTAGCAGAGCGAGGTATGTAGGCGGTGCTACAGAGTTCTTGAAGTGGTGGCCT
AACTACGGCTACACTAGAAGAACAGTATTTGGTATCTGCGCTCTGCTGAAGCCAGTTACCTTCGGAAAAA
GAGTTGGTAGCTCTTGATCCGGCAAACAAACCACCGCTGGTAGCGGTGGTTTTTTTGTTTGCAAGCAGCA
GATTACGCGCAGAAAAAAAGGATCTCAAGAAGATCCTTTGATCTTTTCTACGGGGTCTGACGCTCAGTGG
AACGAAAACTCACGTTAAGGGATTTTGGTCATGAGATTATCAAAAAGGATCTTCACCTAGATCCTTTTAA
ATTAAAAATGAAGTTTTAAATCAATCTAAAGTATATATGAGTAAACTTGGTCTGACAGTTACCAATGCTT
AATCAGTGAGGCACCTATCTCAGCGATCTGTCTATTTCGTTCATCCATAGTTGCCTGACTCCCCGTCGTG
TAGATAACTACGATACGGGAGGGCTTACCATCTGGCCCCAGTGCTGCAATGATACCGCGAGACCCACGCT
CACCGGCTCCAGATTTATCAGCAATAAACCAGCCAGCCGGAAGGGCCGAGCGCAGAAGTGGTCCTGCAAC
TTTATCCGCCTCCATCCAGTCTATTAATTGTTGCCGGGAAGCTAGAGTAAGTAGTTCGCCAGTTAATAGT
TTGCGCAACGTTGTTGCCATTGCTACAGGCATCGTGGTGTCACGCTCGTCGTTTGGTATGGCTTCATTCA
GCTCCGGTTCCCAACGATCAAGGCGAGTTACATGATCCCCCATGTTGTGCAAAAAAGCGGTTAGCTCCTT
CGGTCCTCCGATCGTTGTCAGAAGTAAGTTGGCCGCAGTGTTATCACTCATGGTTATGGCAGCACTGCAT
AATTCTCTTACTGTCATGCCATCCGTAAGATGCTTTTCTGTGACTGGTGAGTACTCAACCAAGTCATTCT
GAGAATAGTGTATGCGGCGACCGAGTTGCTCTTGCCCGGCGTCAATACGGGATAATACCGCGCCACATAG
CAGAACTTTAAAAGTGCTCATCATTGGAAAACGTTCTTCGGGGCGAAAACTCTCAAGGATCTTACCGCTG
TTGAGATCCAGTTCGATGTAACCCACTCGTGCACCCAACTGATCTTCAGCATCTTTTACTTTCACCAGCG
TTTCTGGGTGAGCAAAAACAGGAAGGCAAAATGCCGCAAAAAAGGGAATAAGGGCGACACGGAAATGTTG
AATACTCATACTCTTCCTTTTTCAATATTATTGAAGCATTTATCAGGGTTATTGTCTCATGAGCGGATAC
ATATTTGAATGTATTTAGAAAAATAAACAAATAGGGGTTCCGCGCACATTTCCCCGAAAAGTGCCACCTA
AATTGTAAGCGTTAATATTTTGTTAAAATTCGCGTTAAATTTTTGTTAAATCAGCTCATTTTTTAACCAA
TAGGCCGAAATCGGCAAAATCCCTTATAAATCAAAAGAATAGACCGAGATAGGGT
[37 nt withheld, positions 3066-3102]
AAAGAACGTGGACTCCAACGTCAAAGG
[49 nt withheld, positions 3130-3178]
T
[91 nt withheld, positions 3180-3270]
G
[124 nt withheld, positions 3272-3395]
CCCATTCGCCATTCAGGCTGCGCAACTGTTGGGAAGGGCGATCGGTGCGGGCCTCTTCGCTATTA
Features (pLannotate 1.2.2; 15 found; start..end, strand, type, name):
    100..118     +  promoter       T7 promoter: promoter for bacteriophage T7 RNA polymerase
    127..171     -  misc_feature   MCS (fragment): pBluescript multiple cloning site
    172..571     +  promoter       dU6-2 promoter: RNA polymerase III promoter for Drosophila U6-2 snRNA (Das et al., 1987)
    592..667     +  misc_RNA       gRNA scaffold: guide RNA scaffold for the Streptococcus pyogenes CRISPR/Cas9 system
    673..736     -  misc_feature   MCS (fragment): pBluescript multiple cloning site
    749..767     -  promoter       T3 promoter: promoter for bacteriophage T3 RNA polymerase
    812..828     -  protein_bind   lac operator: The lac repressor binds to the lac operator to inhibit transcription in E. coli. This inhibition can be relieved by adding lactose or isopropyl-β-D-thiogalactopyranoside (IPTG). lac repressor encoded by lacI
    836..866     -  promoter       lac promoter: promoter for the E. coli lac operon
    881..902     -  protein_bind   CAP binding site: CAP binding activates transcription in the presence of cAMP. E. coli catabolite activator protein
    915..1007    -  CDS            lacI (fragment): lac repressor; lacI; The lac repressor binds to the lac operator to inhibit transcription in E. coli. This inhibition can be relieved by adding lactose or isopropyl-β-D-thiogalactopyranoside (IPTG).
   1190..1778    -  rep_origin     ori: high-copy-number ColE1/pMB1/pBR322/pUC origin of replication
   1949..2809    -  CDS            AmpR: β-lactamase; bla; confers resistance to ampicillin, carbenicillin, and related antibiotics
   2810..2914    -  promoter       AmpR promoter: bla
   2967..3395    -  rep_origin     f1 ori (sequence partly withheld): f1 bacteriophage origin of replication; arrow indicates direction of (+) strand synthesis
   3400..97      -  CDS            lacZα (fragment) (across the origin): LacZα fragment of β-galactosidase; lacZ fragment
