[The description below was written by a language model from this plasmid's Addgene catalogue record and pLannotate feature annotations shown in this document.]
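Description:
pU6-BbsI-EGFR is a small (about 3.5 kb) CRISPR guide RNA expression plasmid built on the pU6-BbsI-chiRNA backbone, a pBluescript-derived vector. It is propagated in E. coli as a high-copy plasmid through its ColE1/pUC-type origin and is selected with ampicillin via the β-lactamase (AmpR) gene and its native promoter. Backbone remnants from pBluescript are also annotated. These include an f1 phage origin, fragments of lacZα and the multiple cloning site, the lac promoter/operator region, and flanking T7 and T3 promoters. None of these play a role in guide expression.

The functional cassette consists of the Drosophila U6-2 snRNA promoter (dU6-2), an RNA polymerase III promoter, followed by a short interval and then the Streptococcus pyogenes Cas9 guide RNA scaffold. The interval between promoter and scaffold matches the position at which the parent vector accepts a 20-nt protospacer through its BbsI sites. Here it presumably carries the synthetic spacer directed against the C-terminal end of EGFR, although the spacer is not annotated as a separate feature. Transcription yields a single chimeric guide RNA that directs Cas9 to cut near the end of the EGFR coding region. The plasmid does not encode Cas9, which must be supplied separately.

The stated purpose is cleavage at the EGFR C terminus. The fly Pol III promoter implies use in Drosophila cells or embryos, though the record lists the insert species only as synthetic and does not name the target organism. Cutting at this position would suit C-terminal knock-in or tagging with a donor template, but the record does not describe a donor or the downstream editing strategy.
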