Addgene plasmid #244932: pU6-BbsI-EGFR
Purpose: CRISPR gRNA targeting the C-terminal end of EGFR for cleavage.
Depositing lab: Jared Toettcher. Depositing organization: Princeton University. Publication: A live-cell biosensor of in vivo receptor tyrosine kinase activity reveals feedback regulation of a developmental gradient. Ho EK, Kim-Yip RP, Simpkins AG, Farahani PE, Oatman HR, Posfai E, Shvartsman SY, Toettcher JE. Cell Rep. 2025 Jul 22;44(7):115930. doi: 10.1016/j.celrep.2025.115930. Epub 2025 Jun 27. PubMed 40581929.
Backbone
  Vector backbone: pU6-BbsI-chiRNA (Addgene #45946)
  Vector type: CRISPR
Growth in bacteria
  Bacterial resistance: Ampicillin, 100 μg/mL
  Growth temperature: 37°C
  Growth strain: DH5alpha
  Copy number: High Copy
Gene/Insert
  Gene/Insert name: gRNA targeting EGFR C terminus
  gRNA/shRNA sequence: GAAACCGCAACACGGAGACG
  Species: Synthetic
Terms and licenses: Academic/Nonprofit Terms; Industry Terms: Not Available to Industry
How to cite: pU6-BbsI-EGFR was a gift from Jared Toettcher (Addgene plasmid # 244932 ; http://n2t.net/addgene:244932 ; RRID:Addgene_244932)
